>Addgene plasmid #234541 | pAAV-P3-IgKL-SpyCatcher003-SEP | addgene full sequence | sequence record 471017 | Addgene NGS Result
GCTACGTCCCTTCGGCCCTCAATCCAGCGGACCTTCCTTCCCGCGGCCTGCTGCCGGCTCTGCGGCCTCT
TCCGCGTCTTCGCCTTCGCCCTCAGACGAGTCGGATCTCCCTTTGGGCCGCCTCCCCGCTCTCGAGATAC
GTACGACTGTGCCTTCTAGTTGCCAGCCATCTGTTGTTTGCCCCTCCCCCGTGCCTTCCTTGACCCTGGA
AGGTGCCACTCCCACTGTCCTTTCCTAATAAAATGAGGAAATTGCATCGCATTGTCTGAGTAGGTGTCAT
TCTATTCTGGGGGGTGGGGTGGGGCAGGACAGCAAGGGGGAGGATTGGGAAGACAATAGCAGGCATGCTG
GGGATGCGGTGGGCTCTATGGCTTCTGAGGCGGAAAGATCTACCACGTGCGGACCGAGCGGCCGCAGGAA
CCCCTAGTGATGGAGTTGGCCACTCCCTCTCTGCGCGCTCGCTCGCTCACTGAGGCCGGGCGACCAAAGG
TCGCCCGACGCCCGGGCTTTGCCCGGGCGGCCTCAGTGAGCGAGCGAGCGCGCAGCTGCCTGCAGGGGCG
CCTGATGCGGTATTTTCTCCTTACGCATCTGTGCGGTATTTCACACCGCATA
[95 nt withheld, positions 613-707]
T
[46 nt withheld, positions 709-754]
C
[141 nt withheld, positions 756-896]
CCTTTGACGTTGGAGTCCACGTTCTTT
[37 nt withheld, positions 924-960]
ACTCTATCTCGGGCTATTCTTTTGATTTATAAGGGATTTTGCCGATTTCGGTCTATTGGTTAAAAAATGA
GCTGATTTAACAAAAATTTAACGCGAATTTTAACAAAATATTAACGTTTACAATTTTATGGTGCACTCTC
AGTACAATCTGCTCTGATGCCGCATAGTTAAGCCAGCCCCGACACCCGCCAACACCCGCTGACGCGCCCT
GACGGGCTTGTCTGCTCCCGGCATCCGCTTACAGACAAGCTGTGACCGTCTCCGGGAGCTGCATGTGTCA
GAGGTTTTCACCGTCATCACCGAAACGCGCGAGACGAAAGGGCCTCGTGATACGCCTATTTTTATAGGTT
AATGTCATGATAATAATGGTTTCTTAGACGTCAGGTGGCACTTTTCGGGGAAATGTGCGCGGAACCCCTA
TTTGTTTATTTTTCTAAATACATTCAAATATGTATCCGCTCATGAGACAATAACCCTGATAAATGCTTCA
ATAATATTGAAAAAGGAAGAGTATGAGTATTCAACATTTCCGTGTCGCCCTTATTCCCTTTTTTGCGGCA
TTTTGCCTTCCTGTTTTTGCTCACCCAGAAACGCTGGTGAAAGTAAAAGATGCTGAAGATCAGTTGGGTG
CACGAGTGGGTTACATCGAACTGGATCTCAACAGCGGTAAGATCCTTGAGAGTTTTCGCCCCGAAGAACG
TTTTCCAATGATGAGCACTTTTAAAGTTCTGCTATGTGGCGCGGTATTATCCCGTATTGACGCCGGGCAA
GAGCAACTCGGTCGCCGCATACACTATTCTCAGAATGACTTGGTTGAGTACTCACCAGTCACAGAAAAGC
ATCTTACGGATGGCATGACAGTAAGAGAATTATGCAGTGCTGCCATAACCATGAGTGATAACACTGCGGC
CAACTTACTTCTGACAACGATCGGAGGACCGAAGGAGCTAACCGCTTTTTTGCACAACATGGGGGATCAT
GTAACTCGCCTTGATCGTTGGGAACCGGAGCTGAATGAAGCCATACCAAACGACGAGCGTGACACCACGA
TGCCTGTAGCAATGGCAACAACGTTGCGCAAACTATTAACTGGCGAACTACTTACTCTAGCTTCCCGGCA
ACAATTAATAGACTGGATGGAGGCGGATAAAGTTGCAGGACCACTTCTGCGCTCGGCCCTTCCGGCTGGC
TGGTTTATTGCTGATAAATCTGGAGCCGGTGAGCGTGGAAGCCGCGGTATCATTGCAGCACTGGGGCCAG
ATGGTAAGCCCTCCCGTATCGTAGTTATCTACACGACGGGGAGTCAGGCAACTATGGATGAACGAAATAG
ACAGATCGCTGAGATAGGTGCCTCACTGATTAAGCATTGGTAACTGTCAGACCAAGTTTACTCATATATA
CTTTAGATTGATTTAAAACTTCATTTTTAATTTAAAAGGATCTAGGTGAAGATCCTTTTTGATAATCTCA
TGACCAAAATCCCTTAACGTGAGTTTTCGTTCCACTGAGCGTCAGACCCCGTAGAAAAGATCAAAGGATC
TTCTTGAGATCCTTTTTTTCTGCGCGTAATCTGCTGCTTGCAAACAAAAAAACCACCGCTACCAGCGGTG
GTTTGTTTGCCGGATCAAGAGCTACCAACTCTTTTTCCGAAGGTAACTGGCTTCAGCAGAGCGCAGATAC
CAAATACTGTTCTTCTAGTGTAGCCGTAGTTAGGCCACCACTTCAAGAACTCTGTAGCACCGCCTACATA
CCTCGCTCTGCTAATCCTGTTACCAGTGGCTGCTGCCAGTGGCGATAAGTCGTGTCTTACCGGGTTGGAC
TCAAGACGATAGTTACCGGATAAGGCGCAGCGGTCGGGCTGAACGGGGGGTTCGTGCACACAGCCCAGCT
TGGAGCGAACGACCTACACCGAACTGAGATACCTACAGCGTGAGCTATGAGAAAGCGCCACGCTTCCCGA
AGGGAGAAAGGCGGACAGGTATCCGGTAAGCGGCAGGGTCGGAACAGGAGAGCGCACGAGGGAGCTTCCA
GGGGGAAACGCCTGGTATCTTTATAGTCCTGTCGGGTTTCGCCACCTCTGACTTGAGCGTCGATTTTTGT
GATGCTCGTCAGGGGGGCGGAGCCTATGGAAAAACGCCAGCAACGCGGCCTTTTTACGGTTCCTGGCCTT
TTGCTGGCCTTTTGCTCACATGTTCTTTCCTGCGTTATCCCCTGATTCTGTGGATAACCGTATTACCGCC
TTTGAGTGAGCTGATACCGCTCGCCGCAGCCGAACGACCGAGCGCAGCGAGTCAGTGAGCGAGGAAGCGG
AAGAGCGCCCAATACGCAAACCGCCTCTCCCCGCGCGTTGGCCGATTCATTAATGCAGCTGCGCGCTCGC
TCGCTCACTGAGGCCGCCCGGGCAAAGCCCGGGCGTCGGGCGACCTTTGGTCGCCCGGCCTCAGTGAGCG
AGCGAGCGCGCAGAGAGGGAGTGGCCAACTCCATCACTAGGGGTTCCTTGTAGTTAATGATTAACCCGCC
ATGCTACTTATCTACTCGAGACCGGGCGCGCCGGGGGAGGCTGCTGGTGAATATTAACCAAGGTCACCCC
AGTTATCGGAGGAGCAAACAGGGGCTAAGTCCACACGCGTGGTACCGTCTGTCTGCACATTTCGTAGAGC
GAGTGTTCCGATACTCTAATCTCCCTAGGCAAGGTTCATATTTGTGTAGGTTACTTATTCTCCTTTTGTT
GACTAAGTCAATAATCAGAATCAGCAGGTTTGGAGTCAGCTTGGCAGGGATCAGCAGCCTGGGTTGGAAG
GAGGGGGTATAAAAGCCCCTTCACCAGGAGAAGCCGGCACACAGATCCACAAGCTCCTGGTCGACACTAG
TACCGGTGCCACCATGGAGACAGACACACTCCTGCTATGGGTACTGCTGCTCTGGGTTCCAGGTTCCACT
GGTGACGTCACTACACTAAGCGGCCTGTCAGGCGAACAAGGACCCAGCGGAGACATGACTACCGAAGAGG
ACAGCGCGACACACATCAAGTTTTCCAAGCGGGACGAAGATGGAAGAGAACTTGCGGGAGCTACCATGGA
ACTACGAGACAGTTCAGGGAAGACAATCTCAACCTGGATCTCCGACGGCCACGTTAAAGACTTTTATCTC
TACCCTGGTAAGTACACGTTCGTGGAGACTGCCGCCCCCGATGGATACGAAGTGGCGACCCCCATCGAGT
TCACCGTAAACGAAGATGGACAAGTGACAGTGGACGGCGAGGCCACAGAGGGCGATGCACACACAGGCAG
CTCAGGCAGTAGCAAGGGTGAGGAGCTGTTTACAGGCGTGGTACCTATCTTGGTAGAGCTTGACGGAGAC
GTCAACGGCCATAAGTTCTCCGTGAGCGGCGAAGGGGAAGGGGACGCTACCTATGGGAAGCTCACTCTAA
AGTTCATATGTACCACCGGGAAGCTGCCCGTGCCGTGGCCTACTTTGGTTACCACCCTGACCTACGGAGT
CCAGTGTTTCAGTCGCTATCCCGACCACATGAAGAGACACGATTTCTTTAAAAGCGCTATGCCTGAGGGA
TACGTGCAAGAGCGCACAATCTTCTTTAAGGACGATGGCAATTATAAAACCCGAGCAGAGGTGAAATTCG
AAGGGGACACTTTGGTGAACAGGATTGAACTGAAGGGGATCGACTTCAAGGAAGACGGCAATATCCTCGG
TCATAAGCTGGAGTATAACTACAATGACCATCAAGTCTATATTATGGCTGATAAGCAGAAGAACGGTATT
AAGGCCAATTTTAAGATCCGACATAATATCGAGGACGGCGGTGTGCAGCTGGCTGATCACTACCAGCAGA
ACACGCCCATCGGAGACGGACCAGTGCTCTTGCCCGATAATCACTATCTCTTCACCACCAGCACCCTGAG
CAAGGACCCTAATGAGAAAAGGGATCATATGGTGCTCCTGGAATTTGTCACCGCCGCCGGTATCACCCAC
GGAATGGACGAGCTGTATAAGTGAGCGGCCGCAAGCTTTCTAGAGAATTCGATATCAAGCTTATCGATAA
TCAACCTCTGGATTACAAAATTTGTGAAAGATTGACTGGTATTCTTAACTATGTTGCTCCTTTTACGCTA
TGTGGATACGCTGCTTTAATGCCTTTGTATCATGCTATTGCTTCCCGTATGGCTTTCATTTTCTCCTCCT
TGTATAAATCCTGGTTGCTGTCTCTTTATGAGGAGTTGTGGCCCGTTGTCAGGCAACGTGGCGTGGTGTG
CACTGTGTTTGCTGACGCAACCCCCACTGGTTGGGGCATTGCCACCACCTGTCAGCTCCTTTCCGGGACT
TTCGCTTTCCCCCTCCCTATTGCCACGGCGGAACTCATCGCCGCCTGCCTTGCCCGCTGCTGGACAGGGG
CTCGGCTGTTGGGCACTGACAATTCCGTGGTGTTGTCGGGGAAATCATCGTCCTTTCCTTGGCTGCTCGC
CTGTGTTGCCACCTGGATTCTGCGCGGGACGTCCTTCT
Features (pLannotate 1.2.2; 15 found; start..end, strand, type, name):
    147..371     +  polyA_signal   bGH poly(A) signal: bovine growth hormone polyadenylation signal
    416..556     +  repeat_region  AAV2 ITR: inverted terminal repeat of adeno-associated virus serotype 2 inverted
    561..612     -  misc_feature   bom (fragment): basis of mobility region from pBR322
    631..1086    +  rep_origin     f1 ori (sequence partly withheld): f1 bacteriophage origin of replication; arrow indicates direction of (+) strand synthesis
   1087..1136    -  misc_feature   bom (fragment): basis of mobility region from pBR322
   1238..1273    -  CDS            rop (fragment): Rop protein, which maintains plasmids at low copy number; rop
   1368..1472    +  promoter       AmpR promoter: bla
   1473..2333    +  CDS            AmpR: β-lactamase; bla; confers resistance to ampicillin, carbenicillin, and related antibiotics
   2504..3092    +  rep_origin     ori: high-copy-number ColE1/pMB1/pBR322/pUC origin of replication
   3275..3331    +  CDS            lacI (fragment): lac repressor; lacI; The lac repressor binds to the lac operator to inhibit transcription in E. coli. This inhibition can be relieved by adding lactose or isopropyl-β-D-thiogalactopyranoside (IPTG).
   3325..3458    -  repeat_region  AAV2 ITR: inverted terminal repeat of adeno-associated virus serotype 2 inverted
   3844..3906    +  sig_peptide    Igκ leader: leader sequence from mouse immunoglobulin κ light chain
   4261..4971    +  CDS            pHluorin, ecliptic: pHluorin, ecliptic is a multistate long stokes shift fluorescent protein published in 1998, derived from Aequorea victoria.
   4995..5019    +  misc_feature   MCS (fragment): pBluescript multiple cloning site
   5019..129     +  misc_feature   WPRE (across the origin): woodchuck hepatitis virus posttranscriptional regulatory element
