[The description below was written by a language model from this plasmid's Addgene catalogue record and pLannotate feature annotations shown in this document.]
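Description:
pAAV-P3-IgKL-SpyCatcher003-SEP is an AAV transfer plasmid built on the pAAV-P3 backbone and designed to express a secreted, SpyCatcher-tagged pH sensor from the liver. The 5,478-nt plasmid is maintained in E. coli through a high-copy ColE1/pUC-type origin and selected with ampicillin via the β-lactamase gene and its native promoter. An f1 phage origin and short annotated remnants of bom, rop and lacI also lie in the bacterial backbone. Two AAV2 inverted terminal repeats flank the expression cassette and supply the cis elements needed for replication and packaging of the intervening DNA into recombinant AAV particles. The recombination-prone nature of ITRs is consistent with the recorded use of a stabilising host strain.

Between the ITRs, the record lists P3 as the promoter. It is not annotated in the feature table, but the unannotated stretch between the upstream ITR and the coding sequence is where it would be expected. The open reading frame starts with the mouse Igκ light-chain leader, a signal peptide that directs the protein into the secretory pathway. An unannotated gap follows the leader, presumably holding SpyCatcher003, the protein partner that forms a spontaneous covalent isopeptide bond with SpyTag-bearing molecules. The final coding element is superecliptic pHluorin (SEP), a pH-sensitive GFP variant from Aequorea victoria whose fluorescence is quenched at acidic pH; the annotation tool matched it to ecliptic pHluorin. A WPRE, which spans the sequence numbering origin, and a bovine growth hormone polyadenylation signal enhance transcript stability and 3′ processing.

According to the stated purpose and the associated work on modular fluorescent probes for the circulation, the construct is used for AAV-mediated liver expression of this pH reporter. The Igκ leader implies the protein is secreted, and the SpyCatcher module allows it to be coupled to SpyTag partners.
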