Addgene plasmid #234541: pAAV-P3-IgKL-SpyCatcher003-SEP
Purpose: to express a pH sensor tagged with SpyCatcher in the liver
Depositing lab: Hajime Hirase. Depositing organization: University of Copenhagen. Publication: Functional and structural profiling of circulation via genetically encoded modular fluorescent probes. Vittani M, Lee AB, Wang X, Hiraoka Y, Konno A, Knak PG, Kusk P, Nagao M, Asiminas A, Courtin J, Putranto MF, Nasu Y, Tsuno S, Ueda K, Osuga Y, Tsuboi T, Bienvenu T, Terunuma M, Hirai H, Nedergaard M, Tanaka K, Hirase H. bioRxiv 2025.03.18.643859 10.1101/2025.03.18.643859.
Backbone
  Vector backbone: pAAV-P3 (Addgene plasmid #183460)
  Backbone manufacturer: VVF (p438) https://vvf.ethz.ch/
  Vector type: AAV
Growth in bacteria
  Bacterial resistance: Ampicillin, 100 μg/mL
  Growth temperature: 30°C
  Growth strain: NEB Stable
  Copy number: High Copy
Gene/Insert
  Gene/Insert name: IgKL-SpyCatcher003-SEP (alt names: IgKL-SC3-SEP; (superecliptic pHluorin))
  Species: Other
  Mutation: None
  Promoter: P3
  Cloning method: Restriction Enzyme; 5′ cloning site Unknown (unknown if destroyed)
Terms and licenses: Academic/Nonprofit Terms; Industry Terms: Not Available to Industry
Depositor comments: Please visit https://doi.org/10.1101/2025.03.18.643859 for bioRxiv preprint.
How to cite: pAAV-P3-IgKL-SpyCatcher003-SEP was a gift from Hajime Hirase (Addgene plasmid # 234541 ; http://n2t.net/addgene:234541 ; RRID:Addgene_234541)
